>Addgene plasmid #41599 | pFA6a-3HA-TRP1 | depositor full sequence | sequence record 55632 | pFA6a-3HA-TRP1 sequence 3753 bps
ACGCGGCCGCCAGCTGAAGCTTCGTACGCTGCAGGTCGACGGATCCCCGGGTTAATTAACATCTTTTACC
CATACGATGTTCCTGACTATGCGGGCTATCCGTATGACGTCCCGGACTATGCAGGATCCTATCCATATGA
CGTTCCAGATTACGCTGCTCAGTGCTGAGGCGCGCCACTTCTAAATAAGCGAATTTCTTATGATTTATGA
TTTTTATTATTAAATAAGTTATAAAAAAAATAAGTGTATACAAATTTTAAAGTGACTCTTAGGTTTTAAA
ACGAAAATTCTTATTCTTGAGTAACTCTTTCCTGTAGGTCAGGTTGCTTTCTCAGGTATAGTATGAGGTC
GCTCTTATTGACCACACCTCTACCGGCAGATCCGCTAGGGATAACAGGGTAATATAGATCTGTACAATCT
TGATCCGGAGCTTTTCTTTTTTTGCCGATTAAGAATTAATTCGGTCGAAAAAAGAAAAGGAGAGGGCCAA
GAGGGAGGGCATTGGTGACTATTGAGCACGTGAGTATACGTGATTAAGCACACAAAGGCAGCTTGGAGTA
TGTCTGTTATTAATTTCACAGGTAGTTCTGGTCCATTGGTGAAAGTTTGCGGCTTGCAGAGCACAGAGGC
CGCAGAATGTGCTCTAGATTCCGATGCTGACTTGCTGGGTATTATATGTGTGCCCAATAGAAAGAGAACA
ATTGACCCGGTTATTGCAAGGAAAATTTCAAGTCTTGTAAAAGCATATAAAAATAGTTCAGGCACTCCGA
AATACTTGGTTGGCGTGTTTCGTAATCAACCTAAGGAGGATGTTTTGGCTCTGGTCAATGATTACGGCAT
TGATATCGTCCAACTGCATGGAGATGAGTCGTGGCAAGAATACCAAGAGTTCCTCGGTTTGCCAGTTATT
AAAAGACTCGTATTTCCAAAAGACTGCAACATACTACTCAGTGCAGCTTCACAGAAACCTCATTCGTTTA
TTCCCTTGTTTGATTCAGAAGCAGGTGGGACAGGTGAACTTTTGGATTGGAACTCGATTTCTGACTGGGT
TGGAAGGCAAGAGAGCCCCGAAAGCTTACATTTTATGTTAGCTGGTGGACTGACGCCAGAAAATGTTGGT
GATGCGCTTAGATTAAATGGCGTTATTGGTGTTGATGTAAGCGGAGGTGTGGAGACAAATGGTGTAAAAG
ACTCTAACAAAATAGCAAATTTCGTCAAAAATGCTAAGAAATAGGTTATTACTGAGTAGTATTTATTTAA
GTATTGTTTGTGCACTTGCCTGCGGTGTGAAATACCGCACAGATGCGTAAGGAGGTTTAAACGAGCTCGA
ATTCATCGATGATATCAGATCCACTAGTGGCCTATGCGGCCGCGGATCTGCCGGTCTCCCTATAGTGAGT
CGTATTAATTTCGATAAGCCAGGTTAACCTGCATTAATGAATCGGCCAACGCGCGGGGAGAGGCGGTTTG
CGTATTGGGCGCTCTTCCGCTTCCTCGCTCACTGACTCGCTGCGCTCGGTCGTTCGGCTGCGGCGAGCGG
TATCAGCTCACTCAAAGGCGGTAATACGGTTATCCACAGAATCAGGGGATAACGCAGGAAAGAACATGTG
AGCAAAAGGCCAGCAAAAGGCCAGGAACCGTAAAAAGGCCGCGTTGCTGGCGTTTTTCCATAGGCTCCGC
CCCCCTGACGAGCATCACAAAAATCGACGCTCAAGTCAGAGGTGGCGAAACCCGACAGGACTATAAAGAT
ACCAGGCGTTTCCCCCTGGAAGCTCCCTCGTGCGCTCTCCTGTTCCGACCCTGCCGCTTACCGGATACCT
GTCCGCCTTTCTCCCTTCGGGAAGCGTGGCGCTTTCTCAATGCTCACGCTGTAGGTATCTCAGTTCGGTG
TAGGTCGTTCGCTCCAAGCTGGGCTGTGTGCACGAACCCCCCGTTCAGCCCGACCGCTGCGCCTTATCCG
GTAACTATCGTCTTGAGTCCAACCCGGTAAGACACGACTTATCGCCACTGGCAGCAGCCACTGGTAACAG
GATTAGCAGAGCGAGGTATGTAGGCGGTGCTACAGAGTTCTTGAAGTGGTGGCCTAACTACGGCTACACT
AGAAGGACAGTATTTGGTATCTGCGCTCTGCTGAAGCCAGTTACCTTCGGAAAAAGAGTTGGTAGCTCTT
GATCCGGCAAACAAACCACCGCTGGTAGCGGTGGTTTTTTTGTTTGCAAGCAGCAGATTACGCGCAGAAA
AAAAGGATCTCAAGAAGATCCTTTGATCTTTTCTACGGGGTCTGACGCTCAGTGGAACGAAAACTCACGT
TAAGGGATTTTGGTCATGAGATTATCAAAAAGGATCTTCACCTAGATCCTTTTAAATTAAAAATGAAGTT
TTAAATCAATCTAAAGTATATATGAGTAAACTTGGTCTGACAGTTACCAATGCTTAATCAGTGAGGCACC
TATCTCAGCGATCTGTCTATTTCGTTCATCCATAGTTGCCTGACTCCCCGTCGTGTAGATAACTACGATA
CGGGAGGGCTTACCATCTGGCCCCAGTGCTGCAATGATACCGCGAGACCCACGCTCACCGGCTCCAGATT
TATCAGCAATAAACCAGCCAGCCGGAAGGGCCGAGCGCAGAAGTGGTCCTGCAACTTTATCCGCCTCCAT
CCAGTCTATTAATTGTTGCCGGGAAGCTAGAGTAAGTAGTTCGCCAGTTAATAGTTTGCGCAACGTTGTT
GCCATTGCTACAGGCATCGTGGTGTCACGCTCGTCGTTTGGTATGGCTTCATTCAGCTCCGGTTCCCAAC
GATCAAGGCGAGTTACATGATCCCCCATGTTGTGCAAAAAAGCGGTTAGCTCCTTCGGTCCTCCGATCGT
TGTCAGAAGTAAGTTGGCCGCAGTGTTATCACTCATGGTTATGGCAGCACTGCATAATTCTCTTACTGTC
ATGCCATCCGTAAGATGCTTTTCTGTGACTGGTGAGTACTCAACCAAGTCATTCTGAGAATAGTGTATGC
GGCGACCGAGTTGCTCTTGCCCGGCGTCAATACGGGATAATACCGCGCCACATAGCAGAACTTTAAAAGT
GCTCATCATTGGAAAACGTTCTTCGGGGCGAAAACTCTCAAGGATCTTACCGCTGTTGAGATCCAGTTCG
ATGTAACCCACTCGTGCACCCAACTGATCTTCAGCATCTTTTACTTTCACCAGCGTTTCTGGGTGAGCAA
AAACAGGAAGGCAAAATGCCGCAAAAAAGGGAATAAGGGCGACACGGAAATGTTGAATACTCATACTCTT
CCTTTTTCAATATTATTGAAGCATTTATCAGGGTTATTGTCTCATGAGCGGATACATATTTGAATGTATT
TAGAAAAATAAACAAATAGGGGTTCCGCGCACATTTCCCCGAAAAGTGCCACCTGACGTCTAAGAAACCA
TTATTATCATGACATTAACCTATAAAAATAGGCGTATCACGAGGCCCTTTCGTCTCGCGCGTTTCGGTGA
TGACGGTGAAAACCTCTGACACATGCAGCTCCCGGAGACGGTCACAGCTTGTCTGTAAGCGGATGCCGGG
AGCAGACAAGCCCGTCAGGGCGCGTCAGCGGGTGTTGGCGGGTGTCGGGGCTGGCTTAACTATGCGGCAT
CAGAGCAGATTGTACTGAGAGTGCACCATATGGACATATTGTCGTTAGAACGCGGCTACAATTAATACAT
AACCTTATGTATCATACACATACGATTTAGGTGACACTATAGA
Features (pLannotate 1.2.2; 13 found; start..end, strand, type, name):
     67..156     +  CDS            3xHA: three tandem HA epitope tags
    189..376     +  terminator     ADH1 terminator: S. cerevisiae ADH1; transcription terminator for the S. cerevisiae alcohol dehydrogenase 1 (ADH1) gene
    412..559     +  promoter       TRP1 promoter: S. cerevisiae TRP1
    560..1234    +  CDS            TRP1: phosphoribosylanthranilate isomerase, required for tryptophan biosynthesis; S. cerevisiae TRP1; yeast auxotrophic marker
   1281..1314    +  misc_feature   bom (fragment): basis of mobility region from pBR322
   1389..1407    -  promoter       T7 promoter: promoter for bacteriophage T7 RNA polymerase
   1429..1482    -  CDS            lacI (fragment): lac repressor; lacI; The lac repressor binds to the lac operator to inhibit transcription in E. coli. This inhibition can be relieved by adding lactose or isopropyl-β-D-thiogalactopyranoside (IPTG).
   1665..2253    -  rep_origin     ori: high-copy-number ColE1/pMB1/pBR322/pUC origin of replication
   2424..3284    -  CDS            AmpR: β-lactamase; bla; confers resistance to ampicillin, carbenicillin, and related antibiotics
   3285..3389    -  promoter       AmpR promoter: bla
   3484..3519    +  CDS            rop (fragment): Rop protein, which maintains plasmids at low copy number; rop
   3621..3672    +  misc_feature   bom (fragment): basis of mobility region from pBR322
   3735..3753    +  promoter       SP6 promoter: promoter for bacteriophage SP6 RNA polymerase
