[The description below was written by a language model from this plasmid's Addgene catalogue record and pLannotate feature annotations shown in this document.]
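Description:
pFA6a-3HA-TRP1 is a PCR-template plasmid of the pFA6a series used for genomic targeting in Saccharomyces cerevisiae. It is not designed to replicate in yeast: the annotated features include no yeast origin or centromere, only a high-copy ColE1/pUC-type bacterial origin and an AmpR (β-lactamase) cassette for propagation and ampicillin selection in E. coli. The full sequence is 3,753 nt. Short matches to bom, rop and lacI are annotated only as fragments and appear to be backbone remnants rather than functional elements. SP6 and T7 promoters flank the module and serve as sequencing primer sites.

The payload, cloned between retained PacI and PmeI sites, is a compact tagging module. It begins with a 3xHA coding segment with no promoter of its own, followed by the yeast ADH1 transcription terminator, and then the S. cerevisiae TRP1 gene under its own promoter. TRP1 encodes phosphoribosylanthranilate isomerase and acts as an auxotrophic marker that restores tryptophan prototrophy in trp1 strains. The catalogue lists the HA tag and terminator as "N terminal on insert", which simply reflects their position upstream of the TRP1 marker.

In the PCR-based modification strategy for which these modules were built, the cassette is amplified with primers carrying short homology to a chromosomal locus and integrated by homologous recombination. Placed in frame at the 3′ end of a target open reading frame, it yields a C-terminally 3xHA-tagged protein expressed from the native promoter. The ADH1 terminator ends the transcript, and integrants are selected on medium lacking tryptophan. The tag then allows immunodetection or immunoprecipitation of the endogenous protein.
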