Addgene plasmid #41599: pFA6a-3HA-TRP1
Depositing lab: John Pringle. Depositing organization: University of North Carolina at Chapel Hill. Publication: Additional modules for versatile and economical PCR-based gene deletion and modification in Saccharomyces cerevisiae. Longtine MS, McKenzie A 3rd, Demarini DJ, Shah NG, Wach A, Brachat A, Philippsen P, Pringle JR. Yeast. 1998 Jul;14(10):953-61. 10.1002/(SICI)1097-0061(199807)14:10<953::AID-YEA293>3.0.CO;2-U PubMed 9717241.
Backbone
  Vector backbone: pFA6a
  Backbone size w/o insert (bp): 2300
  Vector type: Yeast genomic targeting
  Selectable markers: TRP1
Growth in bacteria
  Bacterial resistance: Ampicillin, 100 μg/mL
  Growth temperature: 37°C
  Growth strain: DH5alpha
  Copy number: Unknown
Gene/Insert
  Gene/Insert name: TRP1
  Species: S. cerevisiae (budding yeast)
  Insert size (bp): 1375
  Entrez Gene: TRP1 (a.k.a. YDR007W)
  Tag / fusion protein: 3xHA (N terminal on insert); yeast ADH1 terminator (N terminal on insert)
  Cloning method: Restriction Enzyme; 5′ cloning site PacI (not destroyed); 3′ cloning site PmeI (not destroyed)
  Sequencing primers: 5′ Sp6_primer; 3′ T7_promoter
Terms and licenses: Academic/Nonprofit Terms; Industry Terms: Not Available to Industry
How to cite: pFA6a-3HA-TRP1 was a gift from John Pringle (Addgene plasmid # 41599 ; http://n2t.net/addgene:41599 ; RRID:Addgene_41599)
