>Addgene plasmid #41599 | pFA6a-3HA-TRP1 | addgene partial sequence | sequence record 56402 | Sp6 5'-ATTTAGGTGACACTATAG-3'
TCGTACGCTGCAGGTCGACGGATCCCCGGGTTAATTAACATCTTTTACCCATACGATGTTCCTGACTATG
CGGGCTATCCCTATGACGTCCCGGACTATGCAGGATCCTATCCATATGACGTTCCAGATTACGCTGCTCA
GTGCTGAGGCGCGCCACTTCTAAATAAGCGAATTTCTTATGATTTATGATTTTTATTATTAAATAAGTTA
TAAAAAAAATAAGTGTATACAAATTTTAAAGTGACTCTTAGGTTTTAAAACGAAAATTCTTATTCTTGAG
TAACTCTTTCCTGTAGGTCAGGTTGCTTTCTCAGGTATAGTATGAGGTCGCTCTTATTGACCACACCTCT
ACCGGCAGATCCGCTAGGGATAACAGGGTAATATAGATCTGTACAATCTTGATCCGGAGCTTTTCTTTTT
TTGCCGATTAAGAATTAATTCGGTCGAAAAAAGAAAAGGAGAGGGCCAAGAGGGAGGGCATTGGTGACTA
TTGAGCACGTGAGTATACGTGATTAAGCACACAAAGGCAGCTTGGAGTATGTCTGTTATTAATTTCACAG
GTAGTTCTGGTCCATTGGTGAAAGTTTGCGGCTTGCAGAGCACAGAGGCCGCAGAATGTGCTCTAGATTC
CGATGCTGACTTGCTGGGTATTATATGTGTGCCCAATAGAAAGAGAACAATTGACCCGGTTATTGCAAGG
AAAATTTCAAGTCTTGTAAAAGCATATAAAAATAGTTCAGGCACTCCGAAATACTTGGTTGGCGTGTTTC
GTAATCAACCTAAGGAGGATGTTTTGGCTCTGGTCAATGATTACGGCATTGATATCGTCCAACTGCATGG
AGATGAGTCGTGGCAAGAATACCAAGAGTTCCTCGGTTTGCCAGTTATTAAAAGACTCGTAT
